Addgene plasmid #103816: pCIBN-mCherry
Purpose: Soluble BLInCR construct that can interact with PHR constructs upon illumination with blue light
Depositing lab: Karsten Rippe. Depositing organization: Deutsches Krebsforschungszentrum (DKFZ). Publication: Real-time observation of light-controlled transcription in living cells. Rademacher A, Erdel F, Trojanowski J, Schumacher S, Rippe K. J Cell Sci. 2017 Dec 15;130(24):4213-4224. doi: 10.1242/jcs.205534. Epub 2017 Nov 9. PubMed 29122982.
Backbone
  Vector backbone: pmCherry-N1
  Backbone manufacturer: Clontech
  Backbone size w/o insert (bp): 4672
  Vector type: Mammalian Expression
  Selectable markers: Neomycin (select with G418)
Growth in bacteria
  Bacterial resistance: Kanamycin, 50 μg/mL
  Growth temperature: 37°C
  Growth strain: DH5alpha
  Copy number: High Copy
Gene/Insert
  Gene/Insert name: CIBN (alt name: N-terminus of CIB1)
  Species: A. thaliana (mustard weed)
  Insert size (bp): 533
  Entrez Gene: CIB1 (a.k.a. AT4G34530, T4L20.110, T4L20_110, cryptochrome-interacting basic-helix-loop-helix 1)
  Promoter: CMV
  Tag / fusion protein: mCherry (C terminal on backbone)
  Cloning method: Restriction Enzyme; 5′ cloning site XhoI (not destroyed); 3′ cloning site XmaI (not destroyed)
  Sequencing primers: 5′ CMV-F
Terms and licenses: Academic/Nonprofit Terms; Industry Terms: Not Available to Industry
How to cite: pCIBN-mCherry was a gift from Karsten Rippe (Addgene plasmid # 103816 ; http://n2t.net/addgene:103816 ; RRID:Addgene_103816)
