[The description below was written by a language model from this plasmid's Addgene catalogue record and pLannotate feature annotations shown in this document.]
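Description:
pCIBN-mCherry is a mammalian expression plasmid built on the Clontech pmCherry-N1 backbone. It encodes CIBN, the N-terminal portion of the Arabidopsis thaliana transcription factor CIB1 (cryptochrome-interacting basic helix-loop-helix 1), fused at its C terminus to the monomeric red fluorescent protein mCherry. The CIBN fragment was placed in the multiple cloning site between XhoI and XmaI, both of which remain intact. The fusion is transcribed from the human cytomegalovirus immediate early enhancer and promoter and terminated by an SV40 polyadenylation signal. The sequenced plasmid is about 5.2 kb.

Propagation in bacteria relies on a high-copy ColE1/pUC-type origin and kanamycin selection. A single NeoR/KanR (Tn5 aminoglycoside phosphotransferase) gene serves both hosts: a bacterial promoter (annotated as the AmpR promoter) drives it in E. coli, and the adjacent SV40 enhancer/early promoter drives it in mammalian cells, where it allows G418 selection, with an HSV TK poly(A) signal downstream. An f1 origin is also present. The short large T antigen, ble and bGH poly(A) fragments in the automated annotation are probably residual or incidental matches in backbone sequence rather than functional elements.

CIBN binds the photolyase homology region (PHR) of cryptochrome 2 once that domain has absorbed blue light. This construct is the soluble component of the BLInCR system, with no targeting domain recorded. Its red signal can therefore be followed as it associates with PHR fusion proteins upon illumination, in the context of real-time imaging of light-controlled transcription in living cells.
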