Features (pLannotate 1.2.2; 16 found; start..end, strand, type, name):
     61..364     +  enhancer       CMV enhancer: human cytomegalovirus immediate early enhancer
    365..568     +  promoter       CMV promoter: human cytomegalovirus (CMV) immediate early promoter
    591..618     +  misc_feature   MCS (fragment): multiple cloning site
    625..1134    +  CDS            CIBN: N-terminal portion of the CIB1 transcription factor from Arabidopsis thaliana binds to CRY2 (cryptochrome 2) that has absorbed blue light (Kennedy et al., 2010)
   1138..1154    +  misc_feature   MCS (fragment): multiple cloning site
   1162..1869    +  CDS            mCherry: mCherry is a basic (constitutively fluorescent) red fluorescent protein published in 2004, derived from Discosoma sp.. It is reported to be a very rapidly-maturing monomer with low acid sensitivity.
   1889..1972    +  CDS            large T antigen (fragment): large T antigen from SV40 (simian virus 40)
   1995..2116    +  polyA_signal   SV40 poly(A) signal: SV40 polyadenylation signal
   2150..2578    -  rep_origin     f1 ori (sequence partly withheld): f1 bacteriophage origin of replication; arrow indicates direction of (+) strand synthesis
   2605..2709    +  promoter       AmpR promoter: bla
   2711..3068    +  promoter       SV40 promoter: SV40 enhancer and early promoter
   3103..3897    +  CDS            NeoR/KanR: aminoglycoside phosphotransferase from Tn5; aph(3')-II (or nptII); confers resistance to neomycin, kanamycin, and G418 (Geneticin®)
   3918..4070    +  CDS            ble (fragment): BLE_KLEPN - Experimental evidence at protein level: Swiss-Prot protein existence level 1. Binding protein with a strong affinity to the bleomycin family of antibiotics. Binds to CL990; an antimitotic-antibiotic compound. From Klebsiella pneumoniae.
   4129..4176    +  polyA_signal   HSV TK poly(A) signal: herpes simplex virus thymidine kinase polyadenylation signal (Cole and Stacy, 1985)
   4267..4283    -  polyA_signal   bGH poly(A) signal (fragment): bovine growth hormone polyadenylation signal
   4505..5093    +  rep_origin     ori: high-copy-number ColE1/pMB1/pBR322/pUC origin of replication
>Addgene plasmid #103816 | pCIBN-mCherry | addgene full sequence | sequence record 199330 | Addgene NGS Result
TAGTTATTAATAGTAATCAATTACGGGGTCATTAGTTCATAGCCCATATATGGAGTTCCGCGTTACATAA
CTTACGGTAAATGGCCCGCCTGGCTGACCGCCCAACGACCCCCGCCCATTGACGTCAATAATGACGTATG
TTCCCATAGTAACGCCAATAGGGACTTTCCATTGACGTCAATGGGTGGAGTATTTACGGTAAACTGCCCA
CTTGGCAGTACATCAAGTGTATCATATGCCAAGTACGCCCCCTATTGACGTCAATGACGGTAAATGGCCC
GCCTGGCATTATGCCCAGTACATGACCTTATGGGACTTTCCTACTTGGCAGTACATCTACGTATTAGTCA
TCGCTATTACCATGGTGATGCGGTTTTGGCAGTACATCAATGGGCGTGGATAGCGGTTTGACTCACGGGG
ATTTCCAAGTCTCCACCCCATTGACGTCAATGGGAGTTTGTTTTGGCACCAAAATCAACGGGACTTTCCA
AAATGTCGTAACAACTCCGCCCCATTGACGCAAATGGGCGGTAGGCGTGTACGGTGGGAGGTCTATATAA
GCAGAGCTGGTTTAGTGAACCGTCAGATCCGCTAGCGCTACCGGACTCAGATCTCGAGGCCACCATGAAT
GGAGCTATAGGAGGTGACCTTTTGCTCAATTTTCCTGACATGTCGGTCCTAGAGCGCCAAAGGGCTCACC
TCAAGTACCTCAATCCCACCTTTGATTCTCCTCTCGCCGGCTTCTTTGCCGATTCTTCAATGATTACCGG
CGGCGAGATGGACAGCTATCTTTCGACTGCCGGTTTGAATCTTCCGATGATGTACGGTGAGACGACGGTG
GAAGGTGATTCAAGACTCTCAATTTCGCCGGAAACGACGCTTGGGACTGGAAATTTCAAGGCAGCGAAGT
TTGATACAGAGACTAAGGATTGTAATGAGGCGGCGAAGAAGATGACGATGAACAGAGATGACCTAGTAGA
AGAAGGAGAAGAAGAGAAGTCGAAAATAACAGAGCAAAACAATGGGAGCACAAAAAGCATCAAGAAGATG
AAACACAAAGCCAAGAAAGAAGAGAACAATTTCTCTAATGATTCATCTAAAGTGACGAAGGAATTGGAGA
AAACGGATTATATTCATGCCCGGGATCCACCGGTCGCCACCATGGTGAGCAAGGGCGAGGAGGATAACAT
GGCCATCATCAAGGAGTTCATGCGCTTCAAGGTGCACATGGAGGGCTCCGTGAACGGCCACGAGTTCGAG
ATCGAGGGCGAGGGCGAGGGCCGCCCCTACGAGGGCACCCAGACCGCCAAGCTGAAGGTGACCAAGGGTG
GCCCCCTGCCCTTCGCCTGGGACATCCTGTCCCCTCAGTTCATGTACGGCTCCAAGGCCTACGTGAAGCA
CCCCGCCGACATCCCCGACTACTTGAAGCTGTCCTTCCCCGAGGGCTTCAAGTGGGAGCGCGTGATGAAC
TTCGAGGACGGCGGCGTGGTGACCGTGACCCAGGACTCCTCCCTGCAGGACGGCGAGTTCATCTACAAGG
TGAAGCTGCGCGGCACCAACTTCCCCTCCGACGGCCCCGTAATGCAGAAGAAGACCATGGGCTGGGAGGC
CTCCTCCGAGCGGATGTACCCCGAGGACGGCGCCCTGAAGGGCGAGATCAAGCAGAGGCTGAAGCTGAAG
GACGGCGGCCACTACGACGCTGAGGTCAAGACCACCTACAAGGCCAAGAAGCCCGTGCAGCTGCCCGGCG
CCTACAACGTCAACATCAAGTTGGACATCACCTCCCACAACGAGGACTACACCATCGTGGAACAGTACGA
ACGCGCCGAGGGCCGCCACTCCACCGGCGGCATGGACGAGCTGTACAAGTAAAGCGGCCGCGACTCTAGA
TCATAATCAGCCATACCACATTTGTAGAGGTTTTACTTGCTTTAAAAAACCTCCCACACCTCCCCCTGAA
CCTGAAACATAAAATGAATGCAATTGTTGTTGTTAACTTGTTTATTGCAGCTTATAATGGTTACAAATAA
AGCAATAGCATCACAAATTTCACAAATAAAGCATTTTTTTCACTGCATTCTAGTTGTGGTTTGTCCAAAC
TCATCAATGTATCTTAAGGCGTAAATTGTAAGCGTTAATATTTTGTTAAAATTCGCGTTAAATTTTTGTT
AAATCAGCTCATTTTTTAACCAATAGGCCGAAATCGGCAAAATCCCTTATAAATCAAAAGAATAGACCGA
GATAGGGT
[37 nt withheld, positions 2249-2285]
AAAGAACGTGGACTCCAACGTCAAAGG
[49 nt withheld, positions 2313-2361]
T
[91 nt withheld, positions 2363-2453]
G
[124 nt withheld, positions 2455-2578]
CAGGTGGCACTTTTCGGGGAAATGTGCGCGGAACCCCTATTTGTTTATTTTTCTAAATACATTCAAATAT
GTATCCGCTCATGAGACAATAACCCTGATAAATGCTTCAATAATATTGAAAAAGGAAGAGTCCTGAGGCG
GAAAGAACCAGCTGTGGAATGTGTGTCAGTTAGGGTGTGGAAAGTCCCCAGGCTCCCCAGCAGGCAGAAG
TATGCAAAGCATGCATCTCAATTAGTCAGCAACCAGGTGTGGAAAGTCCCCAGGCTCCCCAGCAGGCAGA
AGTATGCAAAGCATGCATCTCAATTAGTCAGCAACCATAGTCCCGCCCCTAACTCCGCCCATCCCGCCCC
TAACTCCGCCCAGTTCCGCCCATTCTCCGCCCCATGGCTGACTAATTTTTTTTATTTATGCAGAGGCCGA
GGCCGCCTCGGCCTCTGAGCTATTCCAGAAGTAGTGAGGAGGCTTTTTTGGAGGCCTAGGCTTTTGCAAA
GATCGATCAAGAGACAGGATGAGGATCGTTTCGCATGATTGAACAAGATGGATTGCACGCAGGTTCTCCG
GCCGCTTGGGTGGAGAGGCTATTCGGCTATGACTGGGCACAACAGACAATCGGCTGCTCTGATGCCGCCG
TGTTCCGGCTGTCAGCGCAGGGGCGCCCGGTTCTTTTTGTCAAGACCGACCTGTCCGGTGCCCTGAATGA
ACTGCAAGACGAGGCAGCGCGGCTATCGTGGCTGGCCACGACGGGCGTTCCTTGCGCAGCTGTGCTCGAC
GTTGTCACTGAAGCGGGAAGGGACTGGCTGCTATTGGGCGAAGTGCCGGGGCAGGATCTCCTGTCATCTC
ACCTTGCTCCTGCCGAGAAAGTATCCATCATGGCTGATGCAATGCGGCGGCTGCATACGCTTGATCCGGC
TACCTGCCCATTCGACCACCAAGCGAAACATCGCATCGAGCGAGCACGTACTCGGATGGAAGCCGGTCTT
GTCGATCAGGATGATCTGGACGAAGAGCATCAGGGGCTCGCGCCAGCCGAACTGTTCGCCAGGCTCAAGG
CGAGCATGCCCGACGGCGAGGATCTCGTCGTGACCCATGGCGATGCCTGCTTGCCGAATATCATGGTGGA
AAATGGCCGCTTTTCTGGATTCATCGACTGTGGCCGGCTGGGTGTGGCGGACCGCTATCAGGACATAGCG
TTGGCTACCCGTGATATTGCTGAAGAGCTTGGCGGCGAATGGGCTGACCGCTTCCTCGTGCTTTACGGTA
TCGCCGCTCCCGATTCGCAGCGCATCGCCTTCTATCGCCTTCTTGACGAGTTCTTCTGAGCGGGACTCTG
GGGTTCGAAATGACCGACCAAGCGACGCCCAACCTGCCATCACGAGATTTCGATTCCACCGCCGCCTTCT
ATGAAAGGTTGGGCTTCGGAATCGTTTTCCGGGACGCCGGCTGGATGATCCTCCAGCGCGGGGATCTCAT
GCTGGAGTTCTTCGCCCACCCTAGGGGGAGGCTAACTGAAACACGGAAGGAGACAATACCGGAAGGAACC
CGCGCTATGACGGCAATAAAAAGACAGAATAAAACGCACGGTGTTGGGTCGTTTGTTCATAAACGCGGGG
TTCGGTCCCAGGGCTGGCACTCTGTCGATACCCCACCGAGACCCCATTGGGGCCAATACGCCCGCGTTTC
TTCCTTTTCCCCACCCCACCCCCCAAGTTCGGGTGAAGGCCCAGGGCTCGCAGCCAACGTCGGGGCGGCA
GGCCCTGCCATAGCCTCAGGTTACTCATATATACTTTAGATTGATTTAAAACTTCATTTTTAATTTAAAA
GGATCTAGGTGAAGATCCTTTTTGATAATCTCATGACCAAAATCCCTTAACGTGAGTTTTCGTTCCACTG
AGCGTCAGACCCCGTAGAAAAGATCAAAGGATCTTCTTGAGATCCTTTTTTTCTGCGCGTAATCTGCTGC
TTGCAAACAAAAAAACCACCGCTACCAGCGGTGGTTTGTTTGCCGGATCAAGAGCTACCAACTCTTTTTC
CGAAGGTAACTGGCTTCAGCAGAGCGCAGATACCAAATACTGTTCTTCTAGTGTAGCCGTAGTTAGGCCA
CCACTTCAAGAACTCTGTAGCACCGCCTACATACCTCGCTCTGCTAATCCTGTTACCAGTGGCTGCTGCC
AGTGGCGATAAGTCGTGTCTTACCGGGTTGGACTCAAGACGATAGTTACCGGATAAGGCGCAGCGGTCGG
GCTGAACGGGGGGTTCGTGCACACAGCCCAGCTTGGAGCGAACGACCTACACCGAACTGAGATACCTACA
GCGTGAGCTATGAGAAAGCGCCACGCTTCCCGAAGGGAGAAAGGCGGACAGGTATCCGGTAAGCGGCAGG
GTCGGAACAGGAGAGCGCACGAGGGAGCTTCCAGGGGGAAACGCCTGGTATCTTTATAGTCCTGTCGGGT
TTCGCCACCTCTGACTTGAGCGTCGATTTTTGTGATGCTCGTCAGGGGGGCGGAGCCTATGGAAAAACGC
CAGCAACGCGGCCTTTTTACGGTTCCTGGCCTTTTGCTGGCCTTTTGCTCACATGTTCTTTCCTGCGTTA
TCCCCTGATTCTGTGGATAACCGTATTACCGCCATGCAT
