>Addgene plasmid #103816 | pCIBN-mCherry | depositor partial sequence | sequence record 196707 | backbone
TAGTTATTAATAGTAATCAATTACGGGGTCATTAGTTCATAGCCCATATATGGAGTTCCGCGTTACATAA
CTTACGGTAAATGGCCCGCCTGGCTGACCGCCCAACGACCCCCGCCCATTGACGTCAATAATGACGTATG
TTCCCATAGTAACGCCAATAGGGACTTTCCATTGACGTCAATGGGTGGAGTATTTACGGTAAACTGCCCA
CTTGGCAGTACATCAAGTGTATCATATGCCAAGTACGCCCCCTATTGACGTCAATGACGGTAAATGGCCC
GCCTGGCATTATGCCCAGTACATGACCTTATGGGACTTTCCTACTTGGCAGTACATCTACGTATTAGTCA
TCGCTATTACCATGGTGATGCGGTTTTGGCAGTACATCAATGGGCGTGGATAGCGGTTTGACTCACGGGG
ATTTCCAAGTCTCCACCCCATTGACGTCAATGGGAGTTTGTTTTGGCACCAAAATCAACGGGACTTTCCA
AAATGTCGTAACAACTCCGCCCCATTGACGCAAATGGGCGGTAGGCGTGTACGGTGGGAGGTCTATATAA
GCAGAGCTGGTTTAGTGAACCGTCAGATCCGCTAGCGCTACCGGACCCGGGATCCACCGGTCGCCACCAT
GGTGAGCAAGGGCGAGGAGGATAACATGGCCATCATCAAGGAGTTCATGCGCTTCAAGGTGCACATGGAG
GGCTCCGTGAACGGCCACGAGTTCGAGATCGAGGGCGAGGGCGAGGGCCGCCCCTACGAGGGCACCCAGA
CCGCCAAGCTGAAGGTGACCAAGGGTGGCCCCCTGCCCTTCGCCTGGGACATCCTGTCCCCTCAGTTCAT
GTACGGCTCCAAGGCCTACGTGAAGCACCCCGCCGACATCCCCGACTACTTGAAGCTGTCCTTCCCCGAG
GGCTTCAAGTGGGAGCGCGTGATGAACTTCGAGGACGGCGGCGTGGTGACCGTGACCCAGGACTCCTCCC
TGCAGGACGGCGAGTTCATCTACAAGGTGAAGCTGCGCGGCACCAACTTCCCCTCCGACGGCCCCGTAAT
GCAGAAGAAGACCATGGGCTGGGAGGCCTCCTCCGAGCGGATGTACCCCGAGGACGGCGCCCTGAAGGGC
GAGATCAAGCAGAGGCTGAAGCTGAAGGACGGCGGCCACTACGACGCTGAGGTCAAGACCACCTACAAGG
CCAAGAAGCCCGTGCAGCTGCCCGGCGCCTACAACGTCAACATCAAGTTGGACATCACCTCCCACAACGA
GGACTACACCATCGTGGAACAGTACGAACGCGCCGAGGGCCGCCACTCCACCGGCGGCATGGACGAGCTG
TACAAGTAGCGGCCGCGACTCTAGATCATAATCAGCCATACCACATTTGTAGAGGTTTTACTTGCTTTAA
AAAACCTCCCACACCTCCCCCTGAACCTGAAACATAAAATGAATGCAATTGTTGTTGTTAACTTGTTTAT
TGCAGCTTATAATGGTTACAAATAAAGCAATAGCATCACAAATTTCACAAATAAAGCATTTTTTTCACTG
CATTCTAGTTGTGGTTTGTCCAAACTCATCAATGTATCTTAAGGCGTAAATTGTAAGCGTTAATATTTTG
TTAAAATTCGCGTTAAATTTTTGTTAAATCAGCTCATTTTTTAACCAATAGGCCGAAATCGGCAAAATCC
CTTATAAATCAAAAGAATAGACCGAGATAGGGT
[37 nt withheld, positions 1714-1750]
AAAGAACGTGGACTCCAACGTCAAAGG
[49 nt withheld, positions 1778-1826]
T
[91 nt withheld, positions 1828-1918]
G
[124 nt withheld, positions 1920-2043]
CAGGTGGCACTTTTCGGGGAAATGTGCGCGGAACCCCTATTTGTTTATTTTTCTAAATACATTCAAATAT
GTATCCGCTCATGAGACAATAACCCTGATAAATGCTTCAATAATATTGAAAAAGGAAGAGTCCTGAGGCG
GAAAGAACCAGCTGTGGAATGTGTGTCAGTTAGGGTGTGGAAAGTCCCCAGGCTCCCCAGCAGGCAGAAG
TATGCAAAGCATGCATCTCAATTAGTCAGCAACCAGGTGTGGAAAGTCCCCAGGCTCCCCAGCAGGCAGA
AGTATGCAAAGCATGCATCTCAATTAGTCAGCAACCATAGTCCCGCCCCTAACTCCGCCCATCCCGCCCC
TAACTCCGCCCAGTTCCGCCCATTCTCCGCCCCATGGCTGACTAATTTTTTTTATTTATGCAGAGGCCGA
GGCCGCCTCGGCCTCTGAGCTATTCCAGAAGTAGTGAGGAGGCTTTTTTGGAGGCCTAGGCTTTTGCAAA
GATCGATCAAGAGACAGGATGAGGATCGTTTCGCATGATTGAACAAGATGGATTGCACGCAGGTTCTCCG
GCCGCTTGGGTGGAGAGGCTATTCGGCTATGACTGGGCACAACAGACAATCGGCTGCTCTGATGCCGCCG
TGTTCCGGCTGTCAGCGCAGGGGCGCCCGGTTCTTTTTGTCAAGACCGACCTGTCCGGTGCCCTGAATGA
ACTGCAAGACGAGGCAGCGCGGCTATCGTGGCTGGCCACGACGGGCGTTCCTTGCGCAGCTGTGCTCGAC
GTTGTCACTGAAGCGGGAAGGGACTGGCTGCTATTGGGCGAAGTGCCGGGGCAGGATCTCCTGTCATCTC
ACCTTGCTCCTGCCGAGAAAGTATCCATCATGGCTGATGCAATGCGGCGGCTGCATACGCTTGATCCGGC
TACCTGCCCATTCGACCACCAAGCGAAACATCGCATCGAGCGAGCACGTACTCGGATGGAAGCCGGTCTT
GTCGATCAGGATGATCTGGACGAAGAGCATCAGGGGCTCGCGCCAGCCGAACTGTTCGCCAGGCTCAAGG
CGAGCATGCCCGACGGCGAGGATCTCGTCGTGACCCATGGCGATGCCTGCTTGCCGAATATCATGGTGGA
AAATGGCCGCTTTTCTGGATTCATCGACTGTGGCCGGCTGGGTGTGGCGGACCGCTATCAGGACATAGCG
TTGGCTACCCGTGATATTGCTGAAGAGCTTGGCGGCGAATGGGCTGACCGCTTCCTCGTGCTTTACGGTA
TCGCCGCTCCCGATTCGCAGCGCATCGCCTTCTATCGCCTTCTTGACGAGTTCTTCTGAGCGGGACTCTG
GGGTTCGAAATGACCGACCAAGCGACGCCCAACCTGCCATCACGAGATTTCGATTCCACCGCCGCCTTCT
ATGAAAGGTTGGGCTTCGGAATCGTTTTCCGGGACGCCGGCTGGATGATCCTCCAGCGCGGGGATCTCAT
GCTGGAGTTCTTCGCCCACCCTAGGGGGAGGCTAACTGAAACACGGAAGGAGACAATACCGGAAGGAACC
CGCGCTATGACGGCAATAAAAAGACAGAATAAAACGCACGGTGTTGGGTCGTTTGTTCATAAACGCGGGG
TTCGGTCCCAGGGCTGGCACTCTGTCGATACCCCACCGAGACCCCATTGGGGCCAATACGCCCGCGTTTC
TTCCTTTTCCCCACCCCACCCCCCAAGTTCGGGTGAAGGCCCAGGGCTCGCAGCCAACGTCGGGGCGGCA
GGCCCTGCCATAGCCTCAGGTTACTCATATATACTTTAGATTGATTTAAAACTTCATTTTTAATTTAAAA
GGATCTAGGTGAAGATCCTTTTTGATAATCTCATGACCAAAATCCCTTAACGTGAGTTTTCGTTCCACTG
AGCGTCAGACCCCGTAGAAAAGATCAAAGGATCTTCTTGAGATCCTTTTTTTCTGCGCGTAATCTGCTGC
TTGCAAACAAAAAAACCACCGCTACCAGCGGTGGTTTGTTTGCCGGATCAAGAGCTACCAACTCTTTTTC
CGAAGGTAACTGGCTTCAGCAGAGCGCAGATACCAAATACTGTCCTTCTAGTGTAGCCGTAGTTAGGCCA
CCACTTCAAGAACTCTGTAGCACCGCCTACATACCTCGCTCTGCTAATCCTGTTACCAGTGGCTGCTGCC
AGTGGCGATAAGTCGTGTCTTACCGGGTTGGACTCAAGACGATAGTTACCGGATAAGGCGCAGCGGTCGG
GCTGAACGGGGGGTTCGTGCACACAGCCCAGCTTGGAGCGAACGACCTACACCGAACTGAGATACCTACA
GCGTGAGCTATGAGAAAGCGCCACGCTTCCCGAAGGGAGAAAGGCGGACAGGTATCCGGTAAGCGGCAGG
GTCGGAACAGGAGAGCGCACGAGGGAGCTTCCAGGGGGAAACGCCTGGTATCTTTATAGTCCTGTCGGGT
TTCGCCACCTCTGACTTGAGCGTCGATTTTTGTGATGCTCGTCAGGGGGGCGGAGCCTATGGAAAAACGC
CAGCAACGCGGCCTTTTTACGGTTCCTGGCCTTTTGCTGGCCTTTTGCTCACATGTTCTTTCCTGCGTTA
TCCCCTGATTCTGTGGATAACCGTATTACCGCCATGCAT
