>Addgene plasmid #103816 | pCIBN-mCherry | depositor partial sequence | sequence record 196708 | CIBN
ATGAATGGAGCTATAGGAGGTGACCTTTTGCTCAATTTTCCTGACATGTCGGTCCTAGAGCGCCAAAGGG
CTCACCTCAAGTACCTCAATCCCACCTTTGATTCTCCTCTCGCCGGCTTCTTTGCCGATTCTTCAATGAT
TACCGGCGGCGAGATGGACAGCTATCTTTCGACTGCCGGTTTGAATCTTCCGATGATGTACGGTGAGACG
ACGGTGGAAGGTGATTCAAGACTCTCAATTTCGCCGGAAACGACGCTTGGGACTGGAAATTTCAAGGCAG
CGAAGTTTGATACAGAGACTAAGGATTGTAATGAGGCGGCGAAGAAGATGACGATGAACAGAGATGACCT
AGTAGAAGAAGGAGAAGAAGAGAAGTCGAAAATAACAGAGCAAAACAATGGGAGCACAAAAAGCATCAAG
AAGATGAAACACAAAGCCAAGAAAGAAGAGAACAATTTCTCTAATGATTCATCTAAAGTGACGAAGGAAT
TGGAGAAAACGGATTATATTCAT
