>Addgene plasmid #103816 | pCIBN-mCherry | depositor partial sequence | sequence record 196709 | mCherry
ATGGTGAGCAAGGGCGAGGAGGATAACATGGCCATCATCAAGGAGTTCATGCGCTTCAAGGTGCACATGG
AGGGCTCCGTGAACGGCCACGAGTTCGAGATCGAGGGCGAGGGCGAGGGCCGCCCCTACGAGGGCACCCA
GACCGCCAAGCTGAAGGTGACCAAGGGTGGCCCCCTGCCCTTCGCCTGGGACATCCTGTCCCCTCAGTTC
ATGTACGGCTCCAAGGCCTACGTGAAGCACCCCGCCGACATCCCCGACTACTTGAAGCTGTCCTTCCCCG
AGGGCTTCAAGTGGGAGCGCGTGATGAACTTCGAGGACGGCGGCGTGGTGACCGTGACCCAGGACTCCTC
CCTGCAGGACGGCGAGTTCATCTACAAGGTGAAGCTGCGCGGCACCAACTTCCCCTCCGACGGCCCCGTA
ATGCAGAAGAAGACCATGGGCTGGGAGGCCTCCTCCGAGCGGATGTACCCCGAGGACGGCGCCCTGAAGG
GCGAGATCAAGCAGAGGCTGAAGCTGAAGGACGGCGGCCACTACGACGCTGAGGTCAAGACCACCTACAA
GGCCAAGAAGCCCGTGCAGCTGCCCGGCGCCTACAACGTCAACATCAAGTTGGACATCACCTCCCACAAC
GAGGACTACACCATCGTGGAACAGTACGAACGCGCCGAGGGCCGCCACTCCACCGGCGGCATGGACGAGC
TGTACAAG
